Addgene plasmid #108426: pHR-EF1a-Archon2-KGC-EGFP-ER2
Purpose: Lentivirus production plasmid encoding for Archon2 fluorescent voltage reporter
Depositing lab: Edward Boyden. Depositing organization: Massachusetts Institute of Technology. Publication: A robotic multidimensional directed evolution approach applied to fluorescent voltage reporters. Piatkevich KD, Jung EE, Straub C, Linghu C, Park D, Suk HJ, Hochbaum DR, Goodwin D, Pnevmatikakis E, Pak N, Kawashima T, Yang CT, Rhoades JL, Shemesh O, Asano S, Yoon YG, Freifeld L, Saulnier JL, Riegler C, Engert F, Hughes T, Drobizhev M, Szabo B, Ahrens MB, Flavell SW, Sabatini BL, Boyden ES. Nat Chem Biol. 2018 Feb 26. pii: 10.1038/s41589-018-0004-9. doi: 10.1038/s41589-018-0004-9. PubMed 29483642.
Backbone
  Vector backbone: pHR-EF1a-WPRE
  Vector type: Mammalian Expression, Lentiviral
Growth in bacteria
  Bacterial resistance: Ampicillin, 100 μg/mL
  Growth temperature: 37°C
  Growth strain: NEB Stable
  Copy number: High Copy
Gene/Insert
  Gene/Insert name: Archon2-KGC-EGFP-ER2
  Species: Synthetic
  Insert size (bp): 1581
  GenBank ID: MG250281.1
  Promoter: EF1a
  Cloning method: Ligation Independent Cloning
  Sequencing primers: 5′ T7-Fw; 3′ WPRE-Rv
Terms and licenses: Academic/Nonprofit Terms; Industry Terms: Not Available to Industry
How to cite: pHR-EF1a-Archon2-KGC-EGFP-ER2 was a gift from Edward Boyden (Addgene plasmid # 108426 ; http://n2t.net/addgene:108426 ; RRID:Addgene_108426)
