[The description below was written by a language model from this plasmid's Addgene catalogue record, the feature table of its GenBank file and pLannotate feature annotations shown in this document.]
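Description:
pHR-EF1a-Archon2-KGC-EGFP-ER2 is an HIV-1-based lentiviral transfer plasmid of about 11.3 kb, built on the pHR-EF1a-WPRE backbone and intended for producing lentivirus that delivers the Archon2 fluorescent voltage reporter to mammalian cells. It is propagated in E. coli through a high-copy ColE1/pUC-type origin with ampicillin selection (AmpR, beta-lactamase). The backbone also carries remnants typical of older pHR vectors. These include pBR322-derived fragments and an SV40 promoter/origin followed by gpt fragments, the small t intron and an SV40 poly(A) signal. All of these lie outside the region that is packaged into virus.

The viral cassette begins with an upstream HIV-1 LTR. One annotation labels it a full-length LTR and the other a truncated 5' LTR. It is followed by the Psi packaging signal with a partial gag sequence, the Rev response element for Rev-dependent nuclear export of the genomic RNA, and the cPPT/CTS element, which aids nuclear import in transduced cells. The human EF-1α promoter, including its first intron, then drives constitutive expression of the 1581 bp synthetic insert, which is preceded by a Kozak sequence. The open reading frame fuses Archon2, annotated by its similarity to the Halorubrum sodomense archaerhodopsin-3 proton pump, to a short Kir2.1 (KCNJ2)-derived segment corresponding to the "KGC" in the name. EGFP follows as a fluorescent tag. The ER2 motif in the name is not separately annotated in either feature table. These potassium channel-derived trafficking motifs are generally used to improve membrane localisation. A WPRE downstream enhances transcript expression, and the U3-deleted 3' LTR makes the integrated provirus self-inactivating. The construct is used for optical imaging of membrane voltage in transduced cells.
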