LOCUS       Exported 11297 bp ds-DNA circular SYN 12-MAY-2021
DEFINITION  Lentivirus production plasmid encoding for Archon2 fluorescent
            voltage reporter.
ACCESSION   .
VERSION     .
KEYWORDS    pHR-EF1a-Archon2-KGC-EGFP-ER2
SOURCE      synthetic DNA construct
  ORGANISM  synthetic DNA construct
REFERENCE   1 (bases 1 to 11297)
  AUTHORS   Piatkevich KD, Jung EE, Straub C, Linghu C, Park D, Suk HJ, Hochbaum
            DR, Goodwin D, Pnevmatikakis E, Pak N, Kawashima T, Yang CT, Rhoades
            JL, Shemesh O, Asano S, Yoon YG, Freifeld L, Saulnier JL, Riegler C,
            Engert F, Hughes T, Drobizhev M, Szabo B, Ahrens MB, Flavell SW,
            Sabatini BL, Boyden ES
  TITLE     A robotic multidimensional directed evolution approach applied to
            fluorescent voltage reporters.
  JOURNAL   Nat Chem Biol. 2018 Feb 26. pii: 10.1038/s41589-018-0004-9. doi:
            10.1038/s41589-018-0004-9.
  PUBMED    29483642
REFERENCE   2 (bases 1 to 11297)
  AUTHORS   .
  TITLE     Direct Submission
  JOURNAL   Exported May 12, 2021 from SnapGene Server 1.1.58
            http://www.snapgene.com
FEATURES             Location/Qualifiers
     source          1..11297
                     /organism="synthetic DNA construct"
                     /mol_type="other DNA"
     primer_bind     complement(1..17)
                     /label=KS primer
                     /note="common sequencing primer, one of multiple similar
                     variants"
     primer_bind     complement(2..18)
                     /label=pBluescriptKS
                     /note="For pBluescript vector"
     LTR             108..341
                     /label=3' LTR (Delta-U3)
                     /note="self-inactivating 3' long terminal repeat (LTR) from
                     HIV-1"
     promoter        complement(366..384)
                     /label=SP6 promoter
                     /note="promoter for bacteriophage SP6 RNA polymerase"
     primer_bind     complement(367..384)
                     /label=SP6
                     /note="SP6 promoter, forward primer"
     primer_bind     complement(674..693)
                     /label=pBRrevBam
                     /note="pBR322 vectors, tet region, downstream of BamHI,
                     reverse primer"
     primer_bind     complement(907..926)
                     /label=pRS-marker
                     /note="pRS vectors, use to sequence yeast selectable
                     marker"
     primer_bind     1026..1048
                     /label=pGEX 3'
                     /note="pGEX vectors, reverse primer"
     primer_bind     complement(1086..1104)
                     /label=pBRforEco
                     /note="pBR322 vectors, upsteam of EcoRI site, forward
                     primer"
     promoter        1172..1276
                     /gene="bla"
                     /label=AmpR promoter
     CDS             1277..2137
                     /codon_start=1
                     /gene="bla"
                     /product="beta-lactamase"
                     /label=AmpR
                     /note="confers resistance to ampicillin, carbenicillin, and
                     related antibiotics"
                     /translation="MSIQHFRVALIPFFAAFCLPVFAHPETLVKVKDAEDQLGARVGYI
                     ELDLNSGKILESFRPEERFPMMSTFKVLLCGAVLSRIDAGQEQLGRRIHYSQNDLVEYS
                     PVTEKHLTDGMTVRELCSAAITMSDNTAANLLLTTIGGPKELTAFLHNMGDHVTRLDRW
                     EPELNEAIPNDERDTTMPVAMATTLRKLLTGELLTLASRQQLIDWMEADKVAGPLLRSA
                     LPAGWFIADKSGAGERGSRGIIAALGPDGKPSRIVVIYTTGSQATMDERNRQIAEIGAS
                     LIKHW"
     primer_bind     complement(1495..1514)
                     /label=Amp-R
                     /note="Ampicillin resistance gene, reverse primer"
     rep_origin      2308..2896
                     /direction=RIGHT
                     /label=ori
                     /note="high-copy-number ColE1/pMB1/pBR322/pUC origin of
                     replication"
     primer_bind     2797..2816
                     /label=pBR322ori-F
                     /note="pBR322 origin, forward primer"
     primer_bind     3050..3067
                     /label=L4440
                     /note="L4440 vector, forward primer"
     primer_bind     complement(3137..3157)
                     /label=pBABE 3'
                     /note="SV40 enhancer, reverse primer for pBABE vectors"
     promoter        3142..3471
                     /label=SV40 promoter
                     /note="SV40 enhancer and early promoter"
     rep_origin      3322..3457
                     /label=SV40 ori
                     /note="SV40 origin of replication"
     primer_bind     3384..3403
                     /label=SV40pro-F
                     /note="SV40 promoter/origin, forward primer"
     intron          4605..4670
                     /label=small t intron
                     /note="SV40 (simian virus 40) small t antigen intron"
     CDS             4800..4820
                     /codon_start=1
                     /product="nuclear localization signal of SV40 (simian virus
                     40) large T antigen"
                     /label=SV40 NLS
                     /translation="PKKKRKV"
     polyA_signal    5245..5379
                     /label=SV40 poly(A) signal
                     /note="SV40 polyadenylation signal"
     primer_bind     complement(5282..5301)
                     /label=SV40pA-R
                     /note="SV40 polyA, reverse primer"
     primer_bind     5336..5355
                     /label=EBV-rev
                     /note="SV40 polyA terminator, reverse primer"
     LTR             5548..6181
                     /label=3' LTR
                     /note="3' long terminal repeat (LTR) from HIV-1"
     misc_feature    6228..6353
                     /label=HIV-1 Psi
                     /note="packaging signal of human immunodeficiency virus
                     type 1"
     misc_feature    6850..7082
                     /label=RRE
                     /note="The Rev response element (RRE) of HIV-1 allows for
                     Rev-dependent mRNA export from the nucleus to the
                     cytoplasm."
     CDS             7267..7311
                     /codon_start=1
                     /product="antigenic peptide corresponding to amino acids
                     655 to 669 of the HIV envelope protein gp41 (Lutje Hulsik
                     et al., 2013)"
                     /label=gp41 peptide
                     /note="recognized by the 2H10 single-chain llama nanobody"
                     /translation="KNEQELLELDKWASL"
     misc_feature    7596..7713
                     /label=cPPT/CTS
                     /note="central polypurine tract and central termination
                     sequence of HIV-1"
     promoter        7779..8957
                     /label=EF-1-alpha promoter
                     /note="strong constitutive promoter for human elongation
                     factor EF-1-alpha"
     intron          8010..8948
                     /label=EF-1-alpha intron A
                     /note="intron upstream of the start codon of human
                     EF-1-alpha"
     primer_bind     8905..8925
                     /label=EF1a-F
                     /note="Human elongation factor-1a promoter, forward primer"
     primer_bind     8974..8993
                     /label=T7
                     /note="T7 promoter, forward primer"
     promoter        8974..8992
                     /label=T7 promoter
                     /note="promoter for bacteriophage T7 RNA polymerase"
     regulatory      9037..9046
                     /regulatory_class="other"
                     /note="vertebrate consensus sequence for strong initiation
                     of translation (Kozak, 1987)"
     CDS             9910..10623
                     /codon_start=1
                     /product="enhanced GFP"
                     /label=EGFP
                     /translation="VSKGEELFTGVVPILVELDGDVNGHKFSVSGEGEGDATYGKLTLK
                     FICTTGKLPVPWPTLVTTLTYGVQCFSRYPDHMKQHDFFKSAMPEGYVQERTIFFKDDG
                     NYKTRAEVKFEGDTLVNRIELKGIDFKEDGNILGHKLEYNYNSHNVYIMADKQKNGIKV
                     NFKIRHNIEDGSVQLADHYQQNTPIGDGPVLLPDNHYLSTQSALSKDPNEKRDHMVLLE
                     FVTAAGITLGMDELYK"
     primer_bind     complement(9952..9973)
                     /label=EGFP-N
                     /note="EGFP, reverse primer"
     primer_bind     complement(10213..10232)
                     /label=EXFP-R
                     /note="For distinguishing EGFP variants, reverse primer"
     primer_bind     10560..10581
                     /label=EGFP-C
                     /note="EGFP, forward primer"
     misc_feature    10707..11295
                     /label=WPRE
                     /note="woodchuck hepatitis virus posttranscriptional
                     regulatory element"
     primer_bind     complement(10760..10780)
                     /label=WPRE-R
                     /note="WPRE, reverse primer"
     CDS             complement(11178..11189)
                     /codon_start=1
                     /product="Factor Xa recognition and cleavage site"
                     /label=Factor Xa site
                     /translation="IEGR"
ORIGIN
        1 cgataccgtc gacctcgagg gaattaattc gagctcggta cctttaagac caatgactta
       61 caaggcagct gtagatctta gccacttttt aaaagaaaag gggggactgg aagggctaat
      121 tcactcccaa cgaagacaag atctgctttt tgcttgtact gggtctctct ggttagacca
      181 gatctgagcc tgggagctct ctggctaact agggaaccca ctgcttaagc ctcaataaag
      241 cttgccttga gtgcttcaag tagtgtgtgc ccgtctgttg tgtgactctg gtaactagag
      301 atccctcaga cccttttagt cagtgtggaa aatctctagc agcatctaga attaattccg
      361 tgtattctat agtgtcacct aaatcgtatg tgtatgatac ataaggttat gtattaattg
      421 tagccgcgtt ctaacgacaa tatgtacaag cctaattgtg tagcatctgg cttactgaag
      481 cagaccctat catctctctc gtaaactgcc gtcagagtcg gtttggttgg acgaaccttc
      541 tgagtttctg gtaacgccgt cccgcacccg gaaatggtca gcgaaccaat cagcagggtc
      601 atcgctagcc agatcctcta cgccggacgc atcgtggccg gcatcaccgg cgccacaggt
      661 gcggttgctg gcgcctatat cgccgacatc accgatgggg aagatcgggc tcgccacttc
      721 gggctcatga gcgcttgttt cggcgtgggt atggtggcag gccccgtggc cgggggactg
      781 ttgggcgcca tctccttgca tgcaccattc cttgcggcgg cggtgctcaa cggcctcaac
      841 ctactactgg gctgcttcct aatgcaggag tcgcataagg gagagcgtcg aatggtgcac
      901 tctcagtaca atctgctctg atgccgcata gttaagccag ccccgacacc cgccaacacc
      961 cgctgacgcg ccctgacggg cttgtctgct cccggcatcc gcttacagac aagctgtgac
     1021 cgtctccggg agctgcatgt gtcagaggtt ttcaccgtca tcaccgaaac gcgcgagacg
     1081 aaagggcctc gtgatacgcc tatttttata ggttaatgtc atgataataa tggtttctta
     1141 gacgtcaggt ggcacttttc ggggaaatgt gcgcggaacc cctatttgtt tatttttcta
     1201 aatacattca aatatgtatc cgctcatgag acaataaccc tgataaatgc ttcaataata
     1261 ttgaaaaagg aagagtatga gtattcaaca tttccgtgtc gcccttattc ccttttttgc
     1321 ggcattttgc cttcctgttt ttgctcaccc agaaacgctg gtgaaagtaa aagatgctga
     1381 agatcagttg ggtgcacgag tgggttacat cgaactggat ctcaacagcg gtaagatcct
     1441 tgagagtttt cgccccgaag aacgttttcc aatgatgagc acttttaaag ttctgctatg
     1501 tggcgcggta ttatcccgta ttgacgccgg gcaagagcaa ctcggtcgcc gcatacacta
     1561 ttctcagaat gacttggttg agtactcacc agtcacagaa aagcatctta cggatggcat
     1621 gacagtaaga gaattatgca gtgctgccat aaccatgagt gataacactg cggccaactt
     1681 acttctgaca acgatcggag gaccgaagga gctaaccgct tttttgcaca acatggggga
     1741 tcatgtaact cgccttgatc gttgggaacc ggagctgaat gaagccatac caaacgacga
     1801 gcgtgacacc acgatgcctg tagcaatggc aacaacgttg cgcaaactat taactggcga
     1861 actacttact ctagcttccc ggcaacaatt aatagactgg atggaggcgg ataaagttgc
     1921 aggaccactt ctgcgctcgg cccttccggc tggctggttt attgctgata aatctggagc
     1981 cggtgagcgt gggtctcgcg gtatcattgc agcactgggg ccagatggta agccctcccg
     2041 tatcgtagtt atctacacga cggggagtca ggcaactatg gatgaacgaa atagacagat
     2101 cgctgagata ggtgcctcac tgattaagca ttggtaactg tcagaccaag tttactcata
     2161 tatactttag attgatttaa aacttcattt ttaatttaaa aggatctagg tgaagatcct
     2221 ttttgataat ctcatgacca aaatccctta acgtgagttt tcgttccact gagcgtcaga
     2281 ccccgtagaa aagatcaaag gatcttcttg agatcctttt tttctgcgcg taatctgctg
     2341 cttgcaaaca aaaaaaccac cgctaccagc ggtggtttgt ttgccggatc aagagctacc
     2401 aactcttttt ccgaaggtaa ctggcttcag cagagcgcag ataccaaata ctgtctttct
     2461 agtgtagccg tagttaggcc accacttcaa gaactctgta gcaccgccta catacctcgc
     2521 tctgctaatc ctgttaccag tggctgctgc cagtggcgat aagtcgtgtc ttaccgggtt
     2581 ggactcaaga cgatagttac cggataaggc gcagcggtcg ggctgaacgg ggggttcgtg
     2641 cacacagccc agcttggagc gaacgaccta caccgaactg agatacctac agcgtgagct
     2701 atgagaaagc gccacgcttc ccgaagggag aaaggcggac aggtatccgg taagcggcag
     2761 ggtcggaaca ggagagcgca cgagggagct tccaggggga aacgcctggt atctttatag
     2821 tcctgtcggg tttcgccacc tctgacttga gcgtcgattt ttgtgatgct cgtcaggggg
     2881 gcggagccta tggaaaaacg ccagcaacgc ggccttttta cggttcctgg ccttttgctg
     2941 gccttttgct cacatgttct ttcctgcgtt atcccctgat tctgtggata accgtattac
     3001 cgcctttgag tgagctgata ccgctcgccg cagccgaacg accgagcgca gcgagtcagt
     3061 gagcgaggaa gcggaagagc gcccaatacg caaaccgcct ctccccgcgc gttggccgat
     3121 tcattaatgc agctgtggaa tgtgtgtcag ttagggtgtg gaaagtcccc aggctcccca
     3181 gcaggcagaa gtatgcaaag catgcatctc aattagtcag caaccaggtg tggaaagtcc
     3241 ccaggctccc cagcaggcag aagtatgcaa agcatgcatc tcaattagtc agcaaccata
     3301 gtcccgcccc taactccgcc catcccgccc ctaactccgc ccagttccgc ccattctccg
     3361 ccccatggct gactaatttt ttttatttat gcagaggccg aggccgcctc ggcctctgag
     3421 ctattccaga agtagtgagg aggctttttt ggaggcctag gcttttgcaa aaagcttgga
     3481 cacaagacag gcttgcgaga tatgtttgag aataccactt tatcccgcgt cagggagagg
     3541 cagtgcgtaa aaagacgcgg actcatgtga aatactggtt tttagtgcgc cagatctcta
     3601 taatctcgcg caacctattt tcccctcgaa cactttttaa gccgtagata aacaggctgg
     3661 gacacttcac atgagcgaaa aatacatcgt cacctgggac atgttgcaga tccatgcacg
     3721 taaactcgca agccgactga tgccttctga acaatggaaa ggcattattg ccgtaagccg
     3781 tggcggtctg taccgggtgc gttactggcg cgtgaactgg gtattcgtca tgtcgatacc
     3841 gtttgtattt ccagctacga tcacgacaac cagcgcgagc ttaaagtgct gaaacgcgca
     3901 gaaggcgatg gcgaaggctt catcgttatt gatgacctgg tggataccgg tggtactgcg
     3961 gttgcgattc gtgaaatgta tccaaaagcg cactttgtca ccatcttcgc aaaaccggct
     4021 ggtcgtccgc tggttgatga ctatgttgtt gatatcccgc aagatacctg gattgaacag
     4081 ccgtgggata tgggcgtcgt attcgtcccg ccaatctccg gtcgctaatc ttttcaacgc
     4141 ctggcactgc cgggcgttgt tctttttaac ttcaggcggg ttacaatagt ttccagtaag
     4201 tattctggag gctgcatcca tgacacaggc aaacctgagc gaaaccctgt tcaaaccccg
     4261 ctttaaacat cctgaaacct cgacgctagt ccgccgcttt aatcacggcg cacaaccgcc
     4321 tgtgcagtcg gcccttgatg gtaaaaccat ccctcactgg tatcgcatga ttaaccgtct
     4381 gatgtggatc tggcgcggca ttgacccacg cgaaatcctc gacgtccagg cacgtattgt
     4441 gatgagcgat gccgaacgta ccgacgatga tttatacgat acggtgattg gctaccgtgg
     4501 cggcaactgg atttatgagt gggccccgga tctttgtgaa ggaaccttac ttctgtggtg
     4561 tgacataatt ggacaaacta cctacagaga tttaaagctc taaggtaaat ataaaatttt
     4621 taagtgtata atgtgttaaa ctactgattc taattgtttg tgtattttag attccaacct
     4681 atggaactga tgaatgggag cagtggtgga atgcctttaa tgaggaaaac ctgttttgct
     4741 cagaagaaat gccatctagt gatgatgagg ctactgctga ctctcaacat tctactcctc
     4801 caaaaaagaa gagaaaggta gaagacccca aggactttcc ttcagaattg ctaagttttt
     4861 tgagtcatgc tgtgtttagt aatagaactc ttgcttgctt tgctatttac accacaaagg
     4921 aaaaagctgc actgctatac aagaaaatta tggaaaaata ttctgtaacc tttataagta
     4981 ggcataacag ttataatcat aacatactgt tttttcttac tccacacagg catagagtgt
     5041 ctgctattaa taactatgct caaaaattgt gtacctttag ctttttaatt tgtaaagggg
     5101 ttaataagga atatttgatg tatagtgcct tgactagaga tcataatcag ccataccaca
     5161 tttgtagagg ttttacttgc tttaaaaaac ctcccacacc tccccctgaa cctgaaacat
     5221 aaaatgaatg caattgttgt tgttaacttg tttattgcag cttataatgg ttacaaataa
     5281 agcaatagca tcacaaattt cacaaataaa gcattttttt cactgcattc tagttgtggt
     5341 ttgtccaaac tcatcaatgt atcttatcat gtctggatca actggataac tcaagctaac
     5401 caaaatcatc ccaaacttcc caccccatac cctattacca ctgccaatta cctagtggtt
     5461 tcatttactc taaacctgtg attcctctga attattttca ttttaaagaa attgtatttg
     5521 ttaaatatgt actacaaact tagtagttgg aagggctaat tcactcccaa agaagacaag
     5581 atatccttga tctgtggatc taccacacac aaggctactt ccctgattag cagaactaca
     5641 caccagggcc aggggtcaga tatccactga cctttggatg gtgctacaag ctagtaccag
     5701 ttgagccaga taaggtagaa gaggccaata aaggagagaa caccagcttg ttacaccctg
     5761 tgagcctgca tgggatggat gacccggaga gagaagtgtt agagtggagg tttgacagcc
     5821 gcctagcatt tcatcacgtg gcccgagagc tgcatccgga gtacttcaag aactgctgat
     5881 atcgagcttg ctacaaggga ctttccgctg gggactttcc agggaggcgt ggcctgggcg
     5941 ggactgggga gtggcgagcc ctcagatcct gcatataagc agctgctttt tgcctgtact
     6001 gggtctctct ggttagacca gatctgagcc tgggagctct ctggctaact agggaaccca
     6061 ctgcttaagc ctcaataaag cttgccttga gtgcttcaag tagtgtgtgc ccgtctgttg
     6121 tgtgactctg gtaactagag atccctcaga cccttttagt cagtgtggaa aatctctagc
     6181 agtggcgccc gaacagggac ttgaaagcga aagggaaacc agaggagctc tctcgacgca
     6241 ggactcggct tgctgaagcg cgcacggcaa gaggcgaggg gcggcgactg gtgagtacgc
     6301 caaaaatttt gactagcgga ggctagaagg agagagatgg gtgcgagagc gtcagtatta
     6361 agcgggggag aattagatcg cgatgggaaa aaattcggtt aaggccaggg ggaaagaaaa
     6421 aatataaatt aaaacatata gtatgggcaa gcagggagct agaacgattc gcagttaatc
     6481 ctggcctgtt agaaacatca gaaggctgta gacaaatact gggacagcta caaccatccc
     6541 ttcagacagg atcagaagaa cttagatcat tatataatac agtagcaacc ctctattgtg
     6601 tgcatcaaag gatagagata aaagacacca aggaagcttt agacaagata gaggaagagc
     6661 aaaacaaaag taagaccacc gcacagcaag cggccggccg ctgatcttca gacctggagg
     6721 aggagatatg agggacaatt ggagaagtga attatataaa tataaagtag taaaaattga
     6781 accattagga gtagcaccca ccaaggcaaa gagaagagtg gtgcagagag aaaaaagagc
     6841 agtgggaata ggagctttgt tccttgggtt cttgggagca gcaggaagca ctatgggcgc
     6901 agcgtcaatg acgctgacgg tacaggccag acaattattg tctggtatag tgcagcagca
     6961 gaacaatttg ctgagggcta ttgaggcgca acagcatctg ttgcaactca cagtctgggg
     7021 catcaagcag ctccaggcaa gaatcctggc tgtgaaagat acctaaagga tcaacagctc
     7081 ctggggattt ggggttgctc tggaaaactc atttgcacca ctgctgtgcc ttggaatgct
     7141 agttggagta ataaatctct ggaacagatt tggaatcaca cgacctggat ggagtgggac
     7201 agagaaatta acaattacac aagcttaata cactccttaa ttgaagaatc gcaaaaccag
     7261 caagaaaaga atgaacaaga attattggaa ttagataaat gggcaagttt gtggaattgg
     7321 tttaacataa caaattggct gtggtatata aaattattca taatgatagt aggaggcttg
     7381 gtaggtttaa gaatagtttt tgctgtactt tctatagtga atagagttag gcagggatat
     7441 tcaccattat cgtttcagac ccacctccca accccgaggg gacccgacag gcccgaagga
     7501 atagaagaag aaggtggaga gagagacaga gacagatcca ttcgattagt gaacggatct
     7561 cgacggtatc gccaaatggc agtattcatc cacaatttta aaagaaaagg ggggattggg
     7621 gggtacagtg caggggaaag aatagtagac ataatagcaa cagacataca aactaaagaa
     7681 ttacaaaaac aaattacaaa aattcaaaat tttcgggttt attacaggga cagcagagat
     7741 ccagtttgga tcgataagct tgatatcgaa ttccgtgagg ctccggtgcc cgtcagtggg
     7801 cagagcgcac atcgcccaca gtccccgaga agttgggggg aggggtcggc aattgaaccg
     7861 gtgcctagag aaggtggcgc ggggtaaact gggaaagtga tgtcgtgtac tggctccgcc
     7921 tttttcccga gggtggggga gaaccgtata taagtgcagt agtcgccgtg aacgttcttt
     7981 ttcgcaacgg gtttgccgcc agaacacagg taagtgccgt gtgtggttcc cgcgggcctg
     8041 gcctctttac gggttatggc ccttgcgtgc cttgaattac ttccacctgg ctgcagtacg
     8101 tgattcttga tcccgagctt cgggttggaa gtgggtggga gagttcgagg ccttgcgctt
     8161 aaggagcccc ttcgcctcgt gcttgagttg aggcctggcc tgggcgctgg ggccgccgcg
     8221 tgcgaatctg gtggcacctt cgcgcctgtc tcgctgcttt cgataagtct ctagccattt
     8281 aaaatttttg atgacctgct gcgacgcttt ttttctggca agatagtctt gtaaatgcgg
     8341 gccaagatct gcacactggt atttcggttt ttggggccgc gggcggcgac ggggcccgtg
     8401 cgtcccagcg cacatgttcg gcgaggcggg gcctgcgagc gcggccaccg agaatcggac
     8461 gggggtagtc tcaagctggc cggcctgctc tggtgcctgg cctcgcgccg ccgtgtatcg
     8521 ccccgccctg ggcggcaagg ctggcccggt cggcaccagt tgcgtgagcg gaaagatggc
     8581 cgcttcccgg ccctgctgca gggagctcaa aatggaggac gcggcgctcg ggagagcggg
     8641 cgggtgagtc acccacacaa aggaaaaggg cctttccgtc ctcagccgtc gcttcatgtg
     8701 actccacgga gtaccgggcg ccgtccaggc acctcgatta gttctcgagc ttttggagta
     8761 cgtcgtcttt aggttggggg gaggggtttt atgcgatgga gtttccccac actgagtggg
     8821 tggagactga agttaggcca gcttggcact tgatgtaatt ctccttggaa tttgcccttt
     8881 ttgagtttgg atcttggttc attctcaagc ctcagacagt ggttcaaagt ttttttcttc
     8941 catttcaggt gtcgtgagga attagcttgg tactaatacg actcactata gggagaccca
     9001 agctggctag gtaagcttgg taccgagctc ggatccgcca ccatggtttc tatcgcactg
     9061 caggctggtt atgacctcct cggagatggt agacctgaaa ccctgtggct cggaattggt
     9121 acactgctga tgctgatcgg aaccttctac ttcctggtta gagggtgggg agtgactgac
     9181 aaggatgcac gggagtacta cgcagtgccc atcctggtca gcggtattgc cagtgcagct
     9241 tatctgtcaa tgttctttgg tatcggcctc acagaggtgc cagtcggtgg agagatgctg
     9301 gacatctact acgcaagata cgcacactgg ctgttcagca caccactgct gctgctggac
     9361 ctggcactcc tggccaaagt tgatagagtg atcatcggca ctctcgttgg cgtcgatgct
     9421 ctgatgattg tcacaggcct gataggagca ctgtcacata ctgccattgc cagatactct
     9481 tggtggctgt tctcaactat ctgtatgatc gtcgttctgt atgtcctggc cacttctctg
     9541 cggtcagccg ctaaggagag aggcccagag gttgcctcaa ccttcaacat cctcaccgca
     9601 ctggttctgg tcctgtggac tgcttaccct atcatctgga ttatcggcac cgagggtgcc
     9661 ggagttgtgg gcctgggaat cgaaactctg ctgttcatgg tgctggacgt cacctgcaag
     9721 gtgggcttcg ggtttatcct gctcaggtca agagccattc tgggagatac agaagcacct
     9781 gaaccttcag ctggagctga taccggtgcc gccgaccgcc cggtagtagc agtgagcaag
     9841 gcggccgcca agagcaggat caccagcgag ggcgagtaca tccccctgga ccagatcgac
     9901 atcaacgtgg tgagcaaggg cgaggagctg ttcaccgggg tggtgcccat cctggtcgag
     9961 ctggacggcg acgtaaacgg ccacaagttc agcgtgtccg gcgagggcga gggcgatgcc
    10021 acctacggca agctgaccct gaagttcatt tgcaccaccg gcaagctgcc cgtgccctgg
    10081 cccaccctcg tgaccaccct gacctacggc gtgcagtgct tcagccgcta ccccgaccac
    10141 atgaagcagc acgacttctt caagtccgcc atgcccgaag gctacgtcca ggagcgcacc
    10201 atcttcttca aggacgacgg caactacaag acccgcgccg aggtgaagtt cgagggcgac
    10261 accctggtga accgcatcga gctgaagggc atcgacttca aggaggacgg caacatcctg
    10321 gggcacaagc tggagtacaa ctacaacagc cacaacgtct atatcatggc cgacaagcag
    10381 aagaacggca tcaaggtgaa cttcaagatc cgccacaaca tcgaggacgg cagcgtgcag
    10441 ctcgccgacc actaccagca gaacaccccc atcggcgacg gccccgtgct gctgcccgac
    10501 aaccactacc tgagcaccca gtccgccctg agcaaagacc ccaacgagaa gcgcgatcac
    10561 atggtcctgc tggagttcgt gaccgccgcc gggatcactc tcggcatgga cgagctgtac
    10621 aagttctgct acgagaacga ggtgtaagcg gccgcgactc tagagtcgac ctgcaggcat
    10681 gcaagcttga tatcaagctt atcgataatc aacctctgga ttacaaaatt tgtgaaagat
    10741 tgactggtat tcttaactat gttgctcctt ttacgctatg tggatacgct gctttaatgc
    10801 ctttgtatca tgctattgct tcccgtatgg ctttcatttt ctcctccttg tataaatcct
    10861 ggttgctgtc tctttatgag gagttgtggc ccgttgtcag gcaacgtggc gtggtgtgca
    10921 ctgtgtttgc tgacgcaacc cccactggtt ggggcattgc caccacctgt cagctccttt
    10981 ccgggacttt cgctttcccc ctccctattg ccacggcgga actcatcgcc gcctgccttg
    11041 cccgctgctg gacaggggct cggctgttgg gcactgacaa ttccgtggtg ttgtcgggga
    11101 aatcatcgtc ctttccttgg ctgctcgcct gtgttgccac ctggattctg cgcgggacgt
    11161 ccttctgcta cgtcccttcg gccctcaatc cagcggacct tccttcccgc ggcctgctgc
    11221 cggctctgcg gcctcttccg cgtcttcgcc ttcgccctca gacgagtcgg atctcccttt
    11281 gggccgcctc cccgcat
//
