Features (pLannotate 1.2.2; 36 found; start..end, strand, type, name):
     30..98      +  CDS            nef (fragment): NEF_HV1Z2 - Experimental evidence at protein level: Swiss-Prot protein existence level 1. Extracellular Nef protein targets CD4(+) T-lymphocytes for apoptosis by interacting with CXCR4 surface receptors. From Human immunodeficiency virus type 1 group M subtype D (isolate Z2/CDC-Z34) (HIV-1).
    100..333     +  LTR            3' LTR (ΔU3): self-inactivating 3' long terminal repeat (LTR) from HIV-1
    358..376     -  promoter       SP6 promoter: promoter for bacteriophage SP6 RNA polymerase
    604..883     +  CDS            TcR (fragment): tetracycline efflux protein; tet; confers resistance to tetracycline
    884..932     -  misc_feature   bom (fragment): basis of mobility region from pBR322
   1034..1069    -  CDS            rop (fragment): Rop protein, which maintains plasmids at low copy number; rop
   1164..1268    +  promoter       AmpR promoter: bla
   1269..2129    +  CDS            AmpR: β-lactamase; bla; confers resistance to ampicillin, carbenicillin, and related antibiotics
   2300..2888    +  rep_origin     ori: high-copy-number ColE1/pMB1/pBR322/pUC origin of replication
   3071..3127    +  CDS            lacI (fragment): lac repressor; lacI; The lac repressor binds to the lac operator to inhibit transcription in E. coli. This inhibition can be relieved by adding lactose or isopropyl-β-D-thiogalactopyranoside (IPTG).
   3134..3463    +  promoter       SV40 promoter: SV40 enhancer and early promoter
   3663..3782    +  CDS            gpt (fragment): XGPT_ECOLI - Also known as gpp, gxu. Experimental evidence at protein level: Swiss-Prot protein existence level 1. Purine salvage pathway enzyme that catalyzes the transfer of the ribosyl-5-phosphate group from 5-phospho-alpha-D-ribose 1- diphosphate (PRPP) to the N9 position of the 6-oxopurines guanine and xanthine to form the corresponding ribonucleotides GMP (guanosine 5'- monophosphate) and XMP (xanthosine 5'-monophosphate), with the release of PPi. To a lesser extent, also acts on hypoxanthine (PubMed:9100006, PubMed:3886014). Does not ribophosphorylate adenine (PubMed:3886014). From Esch
   3782..4117    +  CDS            gpt (fragment): XGPT_ECOLI - Also known as gpp, gxu. Experimental evidence at protein level: Swiss-Prot protein existence level 1. Purine salvage pathway enzyme that catalyzes the transfer of the ribosyl-5-phosphate group from 5-phospho-alpha-D-ribose 1- diphosphate (PRPP) to the N9 position of the 6-oxopurines guanine and xanthine to form the corresponding ribonucleotides GMP (guanosine 5'- monophosphate) and XMP (xanthosine 5'-monophosphate), with the release of PPi. To a lesser extent, also acts on hypoxanthine (PubMed:9100006, PubMed:3886014). Does not ribophosphorylate adenine (PubMed:3886014). From Esch
   4212..4517    +  CDS            frsA (fragment): FRSA_ECOLI - Also known as yafA. Experimental evidence at protein level: Swiss-Prot protein existence level 1. Catalyzes the hydrolysis of esters (PubMed:15808744). Displays esterase activity toward pNP-butyrate (PubMed:15808744). May stimulate mixed-acid fermentation by acting as a fermentation/respiration switch that down-regulates respiration and up- regulates fermentation rates (PubMed:15169777). From Escherichia coli (strain K12).
   4521..4595    +  CDS            small t antigen (fragment): SV40 (simian virus 40) small t antigen
   4597..4662    +  intron         small t intron: SV40 (simian virus 40) small t antigen intron
   4792..4812    +  CDS            SV40 NLS: nuclear localization signal of SV40 (simian virus 40) large T antigen
   5131..5214    +  CDS            large T antigen (fragment): large T antigen from SV40 (simian virus 40)
   5237..5371    +  polyA_signal   SV40 poly(A) signal: SV40 polyadenylation signal
   5538..5867    +  CDS            nef (fragment): NEF_HV1BR - Experimental evidence at protein level: Swiss-Prot protein existence level 1. Extracellular Nef protein targets CD4(+) T-lymphocytes for apoptosis by interacting with CXCR4 surface receptors (PubMed:14990729). From Human immunodeficiency virus type 1 group M subtype B (isolate BRU/LAI) (HIV-1).
   5915..6172    +  LTR            5' LTR (truncated): truncated 5' long terminal repeat (LTR) from HIV-1
   6219..6344    +  misc_feature   HIV-1 Ψ: packaging signal of human immunodeficiency virus type 1
   6328..6666    +  CDS            HIV-1 gag (fragment): gag protein from human immunodeficiency virus 1; gag
   6841..7074    +  misc_feature   RRE: The Rev response element (RRE) of HIV-1 allows for Rev-dependent mRNA export from the nucleus to the cytoplasm.
   7451..7551    +  CDS            Rev (fragment): human immunodeficiency virus 1 (HIV-1) Rev protein; rev; enhances nuclear export of unspliced and incompletely spliced viral mRNAs
   7588..7705    +  misc_feature   cPPT/CTS: central polypurine tract and central termination sequence of HIV-1
   7742..7766    -  misc_feature   MCS (fragment): pBluescript multiple cloning site
   7771..8949    +  promoter       EF-1α promoter: strong constitutive promoter for human elongation factor EF-1α
   8966..8984    +  promoter       T7 promoter: promoter for bacteriophage T7 RNA polymerase
   9044..9808    +  CDS            aop3: BACR3_HALSD - Experimental evidence at protein level: Swiss-Prot protein existence level 1. Light-driven proton pump. From Halorubrum sodomense.
   9842..9901    +  CDS            KCNJ2 (fragment): KCNJ2_HUMAN - Also known as IRK1. Experimental evidence at protein level: Swiss-Prot protein existence level 1. Probably participates in establishing action potential waveform and excitability of neuronal and muscle tissues. Inward rectifier potassium channels are characterized by a greater tendency to allow potassium to flow into the cell rather than out of it. Their voltage dependence is regulated by the concentration of extracellular potassium; as external potassium is raised, the voltage range of the channel opening shifts to more positive voltages. The inward rectification is mainly due t
   9900..10616   +  CDS            EGFP: the original enhanced GFP (Yang et al., 1996) mammalian codon-optimized
  10650..10680   +  misc_feature   MCS (fragment): pUC18/19 multiple cloning site
  10681..10699   +  misc_feature   MCS (fragment): pBluescript multiple cloning site
  10699..11287   +  misc_feature   WPRE: woodchuck hepatitis virus posttranscriptional regulatory element
  11288..13      +  misc_feature   MCS (fragment) (across the origin): pBluescript multiple cloning site
>Addgene plasmid #108426 | pHR-EF1a-Archon2-KGC-EGFP-ER2 | addgene full sequence | sequence record 208110 | Addgene NGS Result
TCGACCTCGAGGGAATTAATTCGAGCTCGGTACCTTTAAGACCAATGACTTACAAGGCAGCTGTAGATCT
TAGCCACTTTTTAAAAGAAAAGGGGGGACTGGAAGGGCTAATTCACTCCCAACGAAGACAAGATCTGCTT
TTTGCTTGTACTGGGTCTCTCTGGTTAGACCAGATCTGAGCCTGGGAGCTCTCTGGCTAACTAGGGAACC
CACTGCTTAAGCCTCAATAAAGCTTGCCTTGAGTGCTTCAAGTAGTGTGTGCCCGTCTGTTGTGTGACTC
TGGTAACTAGAGATCCCTCAGACCCTTTTAGTCAGTGTGGAAAATCTCTAGCAGCATCTAGAATTAATTC
CGTGTATTCTATAGTGTCACCTAAATCGTATGTGTATGATACATAAGGTTATGTATTAATTGTAGCCGCG
TTCTAACGACAATATGTACAAGCCTAATTGTGTAGCATCTGGCTTACTGAAGCAGACCCTATCATCTCTC
TCGTAAACTGCCGTCAGAGTCGGTTTGGTTGGACGAACCTTCTGAGTTTCTGGTAACGCCGTCCCGCACC
CGGAAATGGTCAGCGAACCAATCAGCAGGGTCATCGCTAGCCAGATCCTCTACGCCGGACGCATCGTGGC
CGGCATCACCGGCGCCACAGGTGCGGTTGCTGGCGCCTATATCGCCGACATCACCGATGGGGAAGATCGG
GCTCGCCACTTCGGGCTCATGAGCGCTTGTTTCGGCGTGGGTATGGTGGCAGGCCCCGTGGCCGGGGGAC
TGTTGGGCGCCATCTCCTTGCATGCACCATTCCTTGCGGCGGCGGTGCTCAACGGCCTCAACCTACTACT
GGGCTGCTTCCTAATGCAGGAGTCGCATAAGGGAGAGCGTCGAATGGTGCACTCTCAGTACAATCTGCTC
TGATGCCGCATAGTTAAGCCAGCCCCGACACCCGCCAACACCCGCTGACGCGCCCTGACGGGCTTGTCTG
CTCCCGGCATCCGCTTACAGACAAGCTGTGACCGTCTCCGGGAGCTGCATGTGTCAGAGGTTTTCACCGT
CATCACCGAAACGCGCGAGACGAAAGGGCCTCGTGATACGCCTATTTTTATAGGTTAATGTCATGATAAT
AATGGTTTCTTAGACGTCAGGTGGCACTTTTCGGGGAAATGTGCGCGGAACCCCTATTTGTTTATTTTTC
TAAATACATTCAAATATGTATCCGCTCATGAGACAATAACCCTGATAAATGCTTCAATAATATTGAAAAA
GGAAGAGTATGAGTATTCAACATTTCCGTGTCGCCCTTATTCCCTTTTTTGCGGCATTTTGCCTTCCTGT
TTTTGCTCACCCAGAAACGCTGGTGAAAGTAAAAGATGCTGAAGATCAGTTGGGTGCACGAGTGGGTTAC
ATCGAACTGGATCTCAACAGCGGTAAGATCCTTGAGAGTTTTCGCCCCGAAGAACGTTTTCCAATGATGA
GCACTTTTAAAGTTCTGCTATGTGGCGCGGTATTATCCCGTATTGACGCCGGGCAAGAGCAACTCGGTCG
CCGCATACACTATTCTCAGAATGACTTGGTTGAGTACTCACCAGTCACAGAAAAGCATCTTACGGATGGC
ATGACAGTAAGAGAATTATGCAGTGCTGCCATAACCATGAGTGATAACACTGCGGCCAACTTACTTCTGA
CAACGATCGGAGGACCGAAGGAGCTAACCGCTTTTTTGCACAACATGGGGGATCATGTAACTCGCCTTGA
TCGTTGGGAACCGGAGCTGAATGAAGCCATACCAAACGACGAGCGTGACACCACGATGCCTGTAGCAATG
GCAACAACGTTGCGCAAACTATTAACTGGCGAACTACTTACTCTAGCTTCCCGGCAACAATTAATAGACT
GGATGGAGGCGGATAAAGTTGCAGGACCACTTCTGCGCTCGGCCCTTCCGGCTGGCTGGTTTATTGCTGA
TAAATCTGGAGCCGGTGAGCGTGGGTCTCGCGGTATCATTGCAGCACTGGGGCCAGATGGTAAGCCCTCC
CGTATCGTAGTTATCTACACGACGGGGAGTCAGGCAACTATGGATGAACGAAATAGACAGATCGCTGAGA
TAGGTGCCTCACTGATTAAGCATTGGTAACTGTCAGACCAAGTTTACTCATATATACTTTAGATTGATTT
AAAACTTCATTTTTAATTTAAAAGGATCTAGGTGAAGATCCTTTTTGATAATCTCATGACCAAAATCCCT
TAACGTGAGTTTTCGTTCCACTGAGCGTCAGACCCCGTAGAAAAGATCAAAGGATCTTCTTGAGATCCTT
TTTTTCTGCGCGTAATCTGCTGCTTGCAAACAAAAAAACCACCGCTACCAGCGGTGGTTTGTTTGCCGGA
TCAAGAGCTACCAACTCTTTTTCCGAAGGTAACTGGCTTCAGCAGAGCGCAGATACCAAATACTGTTCTT
CTAGTGTAGCCGTAGTTAGGCCACCACTTCAAGAACTCTGTAGCACCGCCTACATACCTCGCTCTGCTAA
TCCTGTTACCAGTGGCTGCTGCCAGTGGCGATAAGTCGTGTCTTACCGGGTTGGACTCAAGACGATAGTT
ACCGGATAAGGCGCAGCGGTCGGGCTGAACGGGGGGTTCGTGCACACAGCCCAGCTTGGAGCGAACGACC
TACACCGAACTGAGATACCTACAGCGTGAGCTATGAGAAAGCGCCACGCTTCCCGAAGGGAGAAAGGCGG
ACAGGTATCCGGTAAGCGGCAGGGTCGGAACAGGAGAGCGCACGAGGGAGCTTCCAGGGGGAAACGCCTG
GTATCTTTATAGTCCTGTCGGGTTTCGCCACCTCTGACTTGAGCGTCGATTTTTGTGATGCTCGTCAGGG
GGGCGGAGCCTATGGAAAAACGCCAGCAACGCGGCCTTTTTACGGTTCCTGGCCTTTTGCTGGCCTTTTG
CTCACATGTTCTTTCCTGCGTTATCCCCTGATTCTGTGGATAACCGTATTACCGCCTTTGAGTGAGCTGA
TACCGCTCGCCGCAGCCGAACGACCGAGCGCAGCGAGTCAGTGAGCGAGGAAGCGGAAGAGCGCCCAATA
CGCAAACCGCCTCTCCCCGCGCGTTGGCCGATTCATTAATGCAGCTGTGGAATGTGTGTCAGTTAGGGTG
TGGAAAGTCCCCAGGCTCCCCAGCAGGCAGAAGTATGCAAAGCATGCATCTCAATTAGTCAGCAACCAGG
TGTGGAAAGTCCCCAGGCTCCCCAGCAGGCAGAAGTATGCAAAGCATGCATCTCAATTAGTCAGCAACCA
TAGTCCCGCCCCTAACTCCGCCCATCCCGCCCCTAACTCCGCCCAGTTCCGCCCATTCTCCGCCCCATGG
CTGACTAATTTTTTTTATTTATGCAGAGGCCGAGGCCGCCTCGGCCTCTGAGCTATTCCAGAAGTAGTGA
GGAGGCTTTTTTGGAGGCCTAGGCTTTTGCAAAAAGCTTGGACACAAGACAGGCTTGCGAGATATGTTTG
AGAATACCACTTTATCCCGCGTCAGGGAGAGGCAGTGCGTAAAAAGACGCGGACTCATGTGAAATACTGG
TTTTTAGTGCGCCAGATCTCTATAATCTCGCGCAACCTATTTTCCCCTCGAACACTTTTTAAGCCGTAGA
TAAACAGGCTGGGACACTTCACATGAGCGAAAAATACATCGTCACCTGGGACATGTTGCAGATCCATGCA
CGTAAACTCGCAAGCCGACTGATGCCTTCTGAACAATGGAAAGGCATTATTGCCGTAAGCCGTGGCGGTC
TGTACCGGGTGCGTTACTGGCGCGTGAACTGGGTATTCGTCATGTCGATACCGTTTGTATTTCCAGCTAC
GATCACGACAACCAGCGCGAGCTTAAAGTGCTGAAACGCGCAGAAGGCGATGGCGAAGGCTTCATCGTTA
TTGATGACCTGGTGGATACCGGTGGTACTGCGGTTGCGATTCGTGAAATGTATCCAAAAGCGCACTTTGT
CACCATCTTCGCAAAACCGGCTGGTCGTCCGCTGGTTGATGACTATGTTGTTGATATCCCGCAAGATACC
TGGATTGAACAGCCGTGGGATATGGGCGTCGTATTCGTCCCGCCAATCTCCGGTCGCTAATCTTTTCAAC
GCCTGGCACTGCCGGGCGTTGTTCTTTTTAACTTCAGGCGGGTTACAATAGTTTCCAGTAAGTATTCTGG
AGGCTGCATCCATGACACAGGCAAACCTGAGCGAAACCCTGTTCAAACCCCGCTTTAAACATCCTGAAAC
CTCGACGCTAGTCCGCCGCTTTAATCACGGCGCACAACCGCCTGTGCAGTCGGCCCTTGATGGTAAAACC
ATCCCTCACTGGTATCGCATGATTAACCGTCTGATGTGGATCTGGCGCGGCATTGACCCACGCGAAATCC
TCGACGTCCAGGCACGTATTGTGATGAGCGATGCCGAACGTACCGACGATGATTTATACGATACGGTGAT
TGGCTACCGTGGCGGCAACTGGATTTATGAGTGGGCCCCGGATCTTTGTGAAGGAACCTTACTTCTGTGG
TGTGACATAATTGGACAAACTACCTACAGAGATTTAAAGCTCTAAGGTAAATATAAAATTTTTAAGTGTA
TAATGTGTTAAACTACTGATTCTAATTGTTTGTGTATTTTAGATTCCAACCTATGGAACTGATGAATGGG
AGCAGTGGTGGAATGCCTTTAATGAGGAAAACCTGTTTTGCTCAGAAGAAATGCCATCTAGTGATGATGA
GGCTACTGCTGACTCTCAACATTCTACTCCTCCAAAAAAGAAGAGAAAGGTAGAAGACCCCAAGGACTTT
CCTTCAGAATTGCTAAGTTTTTTGAGTCATGCTGTGTTTAGTAATAGAACTCTTGCTTGCTTTGCTATTT
ACACCACAAAGGAAAAAGCTGCACTGCTATACAAGAAAATTATGGAAAAATATTCTGTAACCTTTATAAG
TAGGCATAACAGTTATAATCATAACATACTGTTTTTTCTTACTCCACACAGGCATAGAGTGTCTGCTATT
AATAACTATGCTCAAAAATTGTGTACCTTTAGCTTTTTAATTTGTAAAGGGGTTAATAAGGAATATTTGA
TGTATAGTGCCTTGACTAGAGATCATAATCAGCCATACCACATTTGTAGAGGTTTTACTTGCTTTAAAAA
ACCTCCCACACCTCCCCCTGAACCTGAAACATAAAATGAATGCAATTGTTGTTGTTAACTTGTTTATTGC
AGCTTATAATGGTTACAAATAAAGCAATAGCATCACAAATTTCACAAATAAAGCATTTTTTTCACTGCAT
TCTAGTTGTGGTTTGTCCAAACTCATCAATGTATCTTATCATGTCTGGATCAACTGGATAACTCAAGCTA
ACCAAAATCATCCCAAACTTCCCACCCCATACCCTATTACCACTGCCAATTACCTGTGGTTTCATTTACT
CTAAACCTGTGATTCCTCTGAATTATTTTCATTTTAAAGAAATTGTATTTGTTAAATATGTACTACAAAC
TTAGTAGTTGGAAGGGCTAATTCACTCCCAAAGAAGACAAGATATCCTTGATCTGTGGATCTACCACACA
CAAGGCTACTTCCCTGATTAGCAGAACTACACACCAGGGCCAGGGGTCAGATATCCACTGACCTTTGGAT
GGTGCTACAAGCTAGTACCAGTTGAGCCAGATAAGGTAGAAGAGGCCAATAAAGGAGAGAACACCAGCTT
GTTACACCCTGTGAGCCTGCATGGGATGGATGACCCGGAGAGAGAAGTGTTAGAGTGGAGGTTTGACAGC
CGCCTAGCATTTCATCACGTGGCCCGAGAGCTGCATCCGGAGTACTTCAAGAACTGCTGATATCGAGCTT
GCTACAAGGGACTTTCCGCTGGGGACTTTCCAGGGAGGCGTGGCCTGGGCGGGACTGGGGAGTGGCGAGC
CCTCAGATCCTGCATATAAGCAGCTGCTTTTTGCCTGTACTGGGTCTCTCTGGTTAGACCAGATCTGAGC
CTGGGAGCTCTCTGGCTAACTAGGGAACCCACTGCTTAAGCCTCAATAAAGCTTGCCTTGAGTGCTTCAA
GTAGTGTGTGCCCGTCTGTTGTGTGACTCTGGTAACTAGAGATCCCTCAGACCCTTTTAGTCAGTGTGGA
AAATCTCTAGCAGTGGCGCCCGAACAGGGACTTGAAAGCGAAAGGGAAACCAGAGGAGCTCTCTCGACGC
AGGACTCGGCTTGCTGAAGCGCGCACGGCAAGAGGCGAGGGGCGGCGACTGGTGAGTACGCCAAAAATTT
TGACTAGCGGAGGCTAGAAGGAGAGAGATGGGTGCGAGAGCGTCAGTATTAAGCGGGGGAGAATTAGATC
GCGATGGGAAAAAATTCGGTTAAGGCCAGGGGGAAAGAAAAAATATAAATTAAAACATATAGTATGGGCA
AGCAGGGAGCTAGAACGATTCGCAGTTAATCCTGGCCTGTTAGAAACATCAGAAGGCTGTAGACAAATAC
TGGGACAGCTACAACCATCCCTTCAGACAGGATCAGAAGAACTTAGATCATTATATAATACAGTAGCAAC
CCTCTATTGTGTGCATCAAAGGATAGAGATAAAAGACACCAAGGAAGCTTTAGACAAGATAGAGGAAGAG
CAAAACAAAAGTAAGACCACCGCACAGCAAGCGGCCGGCCGCTGATCTTCAGACCTGGAGGAGGAGATAT
GAGGGACAATTGGAGAAGTGAATTATATAAATATAAAGTAGTAAAAATTGAACCATTAGGAGTAGCACCC
ACCAAGGCAAAGAGAAGAGTGGTGCAGAGAGAAAAAAGAGCAGTGGGAATAGGAGCTTTGTTCCTTGGGT
TCTTGGGAGCAGCAGGAAGCACTATGGGCGCAGCGTCAATGACGCTGACGGTACAGGCCAGACAATTATT
GTCTGGTATAGTGCAGCAGCAGAACAATTTGCTGAGGGCTATTGAGGCGCAACAGCATCTGTTGCAACTC
ACAGTCTGGGGCATCAAGCAGCTCCAGGCAAGAATCCTGGCTGTGGAAAGATACCTAAAGGATCAACAGC
TCCTGGGGATTTGGGGTTGCTCTGGAAAACTCATTTGCACCACTGCTGTGCCTTGGAATGCTAGTTGGAG
TAATAAATCTCTGGAACAGATTTGGAATCACACGACCTGGATGGAGTGGGACAGAGAAATTAACAATTAC
ACAAGCTTAATACACTCCTTAATTGAAGAATCGCAAAACCAGCAAGAAAAGAATGAACAAGAATTATTGG
AATTAGATAAATGGGCAAGTTTGTGGAATTGGTTTAACATAACAAATTGGCTGTGGTATATAAAATTATT
CATAATGATAGTAGGAGGCTTGGTAGGTTTAAGAATAGTTTTTGCTGTACTTTCTATAGTGAATAGAGTT
AGGCAGGGATATTCACCATTATCGTTTCAGACCCACCTCCCAACCCCGAGGGGACCCGACAGGCCCGAAG
GAATAGAAGAAGAAGGTGGAGAGAGAGACAGAGACAGATCCATTCGATTAGTGAACGGATCTCGACGGTA
TCGCCAAATGGCAGTATTCATCCACAATTTTAAAAGAAAAGGGGGGATTGGGGGGTACAGTGCAGGGGAA
AGAATAGTAGACATAATAGCAACAGACATACAAACTAAAGAATTACAAAAACAAATTACAAAAATTCAAA
ATTTTCGGGTTTATTACAGGGACAGCAGAGATCCAGTTTGGATCGATAAGCTTGATATCGAATTCCGTGA
GGCTCCGGTGCCCGTCAGTGGGCAGAGCGCACATCGCCCACAGTCCCCGAGAAGTTGGGGGGAGGGGTCG
GCAATTGAACCGGTGCCTAGAGAAGGTGGCGCGGGGTAAACTGGGAAAGTGATGTCGTGTACTGGCTCCG
CCTTTTTCCCGAGGGTGGGGGAGAACCGTATATAAGTGCAGTAGTCGCCGTGAACGTTCTTTTTCGCAAC
GGGTTTGCCGCCAGAACACAGGTAAGTGCCGTGTGTGGTTCCCGCGGGCCTGGCCTCTTTACGGGTTATG
GCCCTTGCGTGCCTTGAATTACTTCCACCTGGCTGCAGTACGTGATTCTTGATCCCGAGCTTCGGGTTGG
AAGTGGGTGGGAGAGTTCGAGGCCTTGCGCTTAAGGAGCCCCTTCGCCTCGTGCTTGAGTTGAGGCCTGG
CCTGGGCGCTGGGGCCGCCGCGTGCGAATCTGGTGGCACCTTCGCGCCTGTCTCGCTGCTTTCGATAAGT
CTCTAGCCATTTAAAATTTTTGATGACCTGCTGCGACGCTTTTTTTCTGGCAAGATAGTCTTGTAAATGC
GGGCCAAGATCTGCACACTGGTATTTCGGTTTTTGGGGCCGCGGGCGGCGACGGGGCCCGTGCGTCCCAG
CGCACATGTTCGGCGAGGCGGGGCCTGCGAGCGCGGCCACCGAGAATCGGACGGGGGTAGTCTCAAGCTG
GCCGGCCTGCTCTGGTGCCTGGCCTCGCGCCGCCGTGTATCGCCCCGCCCTGGGCGGCAAGGCTGGCCCG
GTCGGCACCAGTTGCGTGAGCGGAAAGATGGCCGCTTCCCGGCCCTGCTGCAGGGAGCTCAAAATGGAGG
ACGCGGCGCTCGGGAGAGCGGGCGGGTGAGTCACCCACACAAAGGAAAAGGGCCTTTCCGTCCTCAGCCG
TCGCTTCATGTGACTCCACGGAGTACCGGGCGCCGTCCAGGCACCTCGATTAGTTCTCGAGCTTTTGGAG
TACGTCGTCTTTAGGTTGGGGGGAGGGGTTTTATGCGATGGAGTTTCCCCACACTGAGTGGGTGGAGACT
GAAGTTAGGCCAGCTTGGCACTTGATGTAATTCTCCTTGGAATTTGCCCTTTTTGAGTTTGGATCTTGGT
TCATTCTCAAGCCTCAGACAGTGGTTCAAAGTTTTTTTCTTCCATTTCAGGTGTCGTGAGGAATTAGCTT
GGTACTAATACGACTCACTATAGGGAGACCCAAGCTGGCTAGGTAAGCTTGGTACCGAGCTCGGATCCGC
CACCATGGTTTCTATCGCACTGCAGGCTGGTTATGACCTCCTCGGAGATGGTAGACCTGAAACCCTGTGG
CTCGGAATTGGTACACTGCTGATGCTGATCGGAACCTTCTACTTCCTGGTTAGAGGGTGGGGAGTGACTG
ACAAGGATGCACGGGAGTACTACGCAGTGCCCATCCTGGTCAGCGGTATTGCCAGTGCAGCTTATCTGTC
AATGTTCTTTGGTATCGGCCTCACAGAGGTGCCAGTCGGTGGAGAGATGCTGGACATCTACTACGCAAGA
TACGCACACTGGCTGTTCAGCACACCACTGCTGCTGCTGGACCTGGCACTCCTGGCCAAAGTTGATAGAG
TGATCATCGGCACTCTCGTTGGCGTCGATGCTCTGATGATTGTCACAGGCCTGATAGGAGCACTGTCACA
TACTGCCATTGCCAGATACTCTTGGTGGCTGTTCTCAACTATCTGTATGATCGTCGTTCTGTATGTCCTG
GCCACTTCTCTGCGGTCAGCCGCTAAGGAGAGAGGCCCAGAGGTTGCCTCAACCTTCAACATCCTCACCG
CACTGGTTCTGGTCCTGTGGACTGCTTACCCTATCATCTGGATTATCGGCACCGAGGGTGCCGGAGTTGT
GGGCCTGGGAATCGAAACTCTGCTGTTCATGGTGCTGGACGTCACCTGCAAGGTGGGCTTCGGGTTTATC
CTGCTCAGGTCAAGAGCCATTCTGGGAGATACAGAAGCACCTGAACCTTCAGCTGGAGCTGATACCGGTG
CCGCCGACCGCCCGGTAGTAGCAGTGAGCAAGGCGGCCGCCAAGAGCAGGATCACCAGCGAGGGCGAGTA
CATCCCCCTGGACCAGATCGACATCAACGTGGTGAGCAAGGGCGAGGAGCTGTTCACCGGGGTGGTGCCC
ATCCTGGTCGAGCTGGACGGCGACGTAAACGGCCACAAGTTCAGCGTGTCCGGCGAGGGCGAGGGCGATG
CCACCTACGGCAAGCTGACCCTGAAGTTCATTTGCACCACCGGCAAGCTGCCCGTGCCCTGGCCCACCCT
CGTGACCACCCTGACCTACGGCGTGCAGTGCTTCAGCCGCTACCCCGACCACATGAAGCAGCACGACTTC
TTCAAGTCCGCCATGCCCGAAGGCTACGTCCAGGAGCGCACCATCTTCTTCAAGGACGACGGCAACTACA
AGACCCGCGCCGAGGTGAAGTTCGAGGGCGACACCCTGGTGAACCGCATCGAGCTGAAGGGCATCGACTT
CAAGGAGGACGGCAACATCCTGGGGCACAAGCTGGAGTACAACTACAACAGCCACAACGTCTATATCATG
GCCGACAAGCAGAAGAACGGCATCAAGGTGAACTTCAAGATCCGCCACAACATCGAGGACGGCAGCGTGC
AGCTCGCCGACCACTACCAGCAGAACACCCCCATCGGCGACGGCCCCGTGCTGCTGCCCGACAACCACTA
CCTGAGCACCCAGTCCGCCCTGAGCAAAGACCCCAACGAGAAGCGCGATCACATGGTCCTGCTGGAGTTC
GTGACCGCCGCCGGGATCACTCTCGGCATGGACGAGCTGTACAAGTTCTGCTACGAGAACGAGGTGTAAG
CGGCCGCGACTCTAGAGTCGACCTGCAGGCATGCAAGCTTGATATCAAGCTTATCGATAATCAACCTCTG
GATTACAAAATTTGTGAAAGATTGACTGGTATTCTTAACTATGTTGCTCCTTTTACGCTATGTGGATACG
CTGCTTTAATGCCTTTGTATCATGCTATTGCTTCCCGTATGGCTTTCATTTTCTCCTCCTTGTATAAATC
CTGGTTGCTGTCTCTTTATGAGGAGTTGTGGCCCGTTGTCAGGCAACGTGGCGTGGTGTGCACTGTGTTT
GCTGACGCAACCCCCACTGGTTGGGGCATTGCCACCACCTGTCAGCTCCTTTCCGGGACTTTCGCTTTCC
CCCTCCCTATTGCCACGGCGGAACTCATCGCCGCCTGCCTTGCCCGCTGCTGGACAGGGGCTCGGCTGTT
GGGCACTGACAATTCCGTGGTGTTGTCGGGGAAATCATCGTCCTTTCCTTGGCTGCTCGCCTGTGTTGCC
ACCTGGATTCTGCGCGGGACGTCCTTCTGCTACGTCCCTTCGGCCCTCAATCCAGCGGACCTTCCTTCCC
GCGGCCTGCTGCCGGCTCTGCGGCCTCTTCCGCGTCTTCGCCTTCGCCCTCAGACGAGTCGGATCTCCCT
TTGGGCCGCCTCCCCGCATCGATACCG
